LOCUS       pGTag_eGFP_caax_SV40 4164 bp DNA circular 16-JUL-2018
DEFINITION  synthetic circular DNA, gene-targeting cassette
ACCESSION   .
VERSION     2.0
KEYWORDS    .
SOURCE      synthetic DNA construct
  ORGANISM  recombinant plasmid
REFERENCE   1 (bases 1 to 4786)
  AUTHORS   Wesley A Wierson, Jordan M Welker, Maira P Almeida, Carla M Mann,
            Dennis A Webster, Trevor J Weiss, Macy K Vollbrecht, Zhitao Ming,
            Alec Wehmeier, Christopher S Mikelson, Jeffrey A Haltom, Kristen M
            Kwan, Chi-Bin Chien, Darius Balciunas, Stephen C Ekker, Karl J
            Clark, Beau R Webber, Branden Moriarity, Staci L Solin, Daniel F
            Carlson, Drena L Dobbs, Maura McGrail, Jeffrey J Essner
  TITLE     Efficient targeted integration directed by short homology
  JOURNAL   .
COMMENT
COMMENT     ApEinfo:methylated:1
FEATURES             Location/Qualifiers
     misc_feature    complement(617..622)
                     /locus_tag="BfuAI site 1"
                     /ApEinfo_fwdcolor="cyan"
                     /ApEinfo_revcolor="green"
                     /ApEinfo_graphicformat="arrow_data {{0 1 2 0 0 -1} {} 0}
                     width 5 offset 0"
     misc_feature    1031..1096
                     /locus_tag="PTV1-2A peptide"
                     /ApEinfo_fwdcolor="#004fff"
                     /ApEinfo_revcolor="cyan"
                     /ApEinfo_graphicformat="arrow_data {{0 1 2 0 0 -1} {} 0}
                     width 5 offset 0"
     primer_bind     536..551
                     /locus_tag="M13F"
                     /ApEinfo_fwdcolor="#777777"
                     /ApEinfo_revcolor="#777777"
                     /ApEinfo_graphicformat="arrow_data {{0 1 2 0 0 -1} {} 0}
                     width 5 offset 0"
     terminator      267..294
                     /locus_tag="T2"
                     /ApEinfo_fwdcolor="#bbbbbb"
                     /ApEinfo_revcolor="#bbbbbb"
                     /ApEinfo_graphicformat="arrow_data {{0 1 2 0 0 -1} {} 0}
                     width 5 offset 0"
     misc_feature    745..1020
                     /vntifkey="21"
                     /locus_tag="lacZ'"
                     /ApEinfo_fwdcolor="pink"
                     /ApEinfo_revcolor="#1dda7b"
                     /ApEinfo_graphicformat="arrow_data {{0 1 2 0 0 -1} {} 0}
                     width 5 offset 0"
     misc_feature    590..612
                     /locus_tag="5' universal guide (w/PAM)"
                     /ApEinfo_fwdcolor="cyan"
                     /ApEinfo_revcolor="green"
                     /ApEinfo_graphicformat="arrow_data {{0 1 2 0 0 -1} {} 0}
                     width 5 offset 0"
     misc_feature    complement(609..612)
                     /locus_tag="BfuAI site 1 overhang"
                     /ApEinfo_fwdcolor="cyan"
                     /ApEinfo_revcolor="green"
                     /ApEinfo_graphicformat="arrow_data {{0 1 2 0 0 -1} {} 0}
                     width 5 offset 0"
     misc_feature    1021..1026
                     /locus_tag="BfuAI site 2"
                     /ApEinfo_fwdcolor="cyan"
                     /ApEinfo_revcolor="green"
                     /ApEinfo_graphicformat="arrow_data {{0 1 2 0 0 -1} {} 0}
                     width 5 offset 0"
     terminator      426..469
                     /locus_tag="T1"
                     /ApEinfo_fwdcolor="#bbbbbb"
                     /ApEinfo_revcolor="#bbbbbb"
                     /ApEinfo_graphicformat="arrow_data {{0 1 2 0 0 -1} {} 0}
                     width 5 offset 0"
     misc_feature    1031..1034
                     /locus_tag="BfuAI site 2 overhang"
                     /ApEinfo_fwdcolor="cyan"
                     /ApEinfo_revcolor="green"
                     /ApEinfo_graphicformat="arrow_data {{0 1 2 0 0 -1} {} 0}
                     width 5 offset 0"
     promoter        623..744
                     /vntifkey="30"
                     /locus_tag="lacZ\promoter"
                     /ApEinfo_fwdcolor="pink"
                     /ApEinfo_revcolor="pink"
                     /ApEinfo_graphicformat="arrow_data {{0 1 2 0 0 -1} {} 0}
                     width 5 offset 0"
     misc_feature    1097..1813
                     /locus_tag="eGFP"
                     /ApEinfo_fwdcolor="#00ff00"
                     /ApEinfo_revcolor="green"
                     /ApEinfo_graphicformat="arrow_data {{0 1 2 0 0 -1} {} 0}
                     width 5 offset 0"
     misc_recomb     2111..2206
                     /locus_tag="attL3"
                     /ApEinfo_fwdcolor="#5370ff"
                     /ApEinfo_revcolor="#5370ff"
                     /ApEinfo_graphicformat="arrow_data {{0 1 2 0 0 -1} {} 0}
                     width 5 offset 0"
     misc_feature    2111..2125
                     /locus_tag="att3_shared"
                     /ApEinfo_fwdcolor="#4259cc"
                     /ApEinfo_revcolor="#4259cc"
                     /ApEinfo_graphicformat="arrow_data {{0 1 2 0 0 -1} {} 0}
                     width 5 offset 0"
     misc_feature    complement(2352..2374)
                     /locus_tag="3' Universal Guide (w/PAM)"
                     /ApEinfo_fwdcolor="cyan"
                     /ApEinfo_revcolor="green"
                     /ApEinfo_graphicformat="arrow_data {{0 1 2 0 0 -1} {} 0}
                     width 5 offset 0"
     polyA_signal    1914..2109
                     /locus_tag="SV40 late polyA (from pCS2+)"
                     /ApEinfo_fwdcolor="#ffff7f"
                     /ApEinfo_revcolor="#ffff7f"
                     /ApEinfo_graphicformat="arrow_data {{0 1 2 0 0 -1} {} 0}
                     width 5 offset 0"
     misc_structure  1814..1873
                     /locus_tag="CAAX box from Harvey ras"
                     /ApEinfo_fwdcolor="#ff0000"
                     /ApEinfo_revcolor="#ff0000"
                     /ApEinfo_graphicformat="arrow_data {{0 1 2 0 0 -1} {} 0}
                     width 5 offset 0"
     rep_origin      3487..4160
                     /locus_tag="pUC ori"
                     /ApEinfo_fwdcolor="#999999"
                     /ApEinfo_revcolor="#999999"
                     /ApEinfo_graphicformat="arrow_data {{0 1 2 0 0 -1} {} 0}
                     width 5 offset 0"
     CDS             2557..3366
                     /locus_tag="kanR"
                     /ApEinfo_fwdcolor="#ff7f3f"
                     /ApEinfo_revcolor="#ff7f3f"
                     /ApEinfo_graphicformat="arrow_data {{0 1 2 0 0 -1} {} 0}
                     width 5 offset 0"
     primer_bind     complement(2424..2444)
                     /locus_tag="M13R"
                     /ApEinfo_fwdcolor="#777777"
                     /ApEinfo_revcolor="#777777"
                     /ApEinfo_graphicformat="arrow_data {{0 1 2 0 0 -1} {} 0}
                     width 5 offset 0"
     misc_feature    complement(2238..2244)
                     /locus_tag="BspQI site 1"
                     /ApEinfo_fwdcolor="cyan"
                     /ApEinfo_revcolor="green"
                     /ApEinfo_graphicformat="arrow_data {{0 1 2 0 0 -1} {} 0}
                     width 5 offset 0"
     misc_feature    2352..2354
                     /locus_tag="BspQI site 2 overhang"
                     /ApEinfo_fwdcolor="cyan"
                     /ApEinfo_revcolor="green"
                     /ApEinfo_graphicformat="arrow_data {{0 1 2 0 0 -1} {} 0}
                     width 5 offset 0"
     promoter        complement(2401..2420)
                     /locus_tag="T7"
                     /ApEinfo_fwdcolor="#777777"
                     /ApEinfo_revcolor="#777777"
                     /ApEinfo_graphicformat="arrow_data {{0 1 2 0 0 -1} {} 0}
                     width 5 offset 0"
     intron          2253..2341
                     /note="Carp beta-actin intron 1 filler"
                     /locus_tag="Carp beta-actin intron 1 filler"
                     /ApEinfo_fwdcolor="pink"
                     /ApEinfo_revcolor="pink"
                     /ApEinfo_graphicformat="arrow_data {{0 1 2 0 0 -1} {} 0}
                     width 5 offset 0"
     misc_feature    2344..2350
                     /locus_tag="BspQI site 2"
                     /ApEinfo_fwdcolor="cyan"
                     /ApEinfo_revcolor="green"
                     /ApEinfo_graphicformat="arrow_data {{0 1 2 0 0 -1} {} 0}
                     width 5 offset 0"
     misc_feature    complement(2234..2236)
                     /locus_tag="BspQI site 1 overhang"
                     /ApEinfo_fwdcolor="cyan"
                     /ApEinfo_revcolor="green"
                     /ApEinfo_graphicformat="arrow_data {{0 1 2 0 0 -1} {} 0}
                     width 5 offset 0"
ORIGIN
        1 TTTCCTGCGT TATCCCCTGA TTCTGTGGAT AACCGTATTA CCGCCTTTGA GTGAGCTGAT
       61 ACCGCTCGCC GCAGCCGAAC GACCGAGCGC AGCGAGTCAG TGAGCGAGGA AGCGGAtGtG
      121 CGCCCAATAC GCAAACCGCC TCTCCCCGCG CGTTGGCCGA TTCATTAATG CAGCTGGCAC
      181 GACAGGTTTC CCGACTGGAA AGCGGGCAGT GAGCGCAACG CAATTAATAC GCGTACCGCT
      241 AGCCAGGAAG AGTTTGTAGA AACGCAAAAA GGCCATCCGT CAGGATGGCC TTCTGCTTAG
      301 TTTGATGCCT GGCAGTTTAT GGCGGGCGTC CTGCCCGCCA CCCTCCGGGC CGTTGCTTCA
      361 CAACGTTCAA ATCCGCTCCC GGCGGATTTG TCCTACTCAG GAGAGCGTTC ACCGACAAAC
      421 AACAGATAAA ACGAAAGGCC CAGTCTTCCG ACTGAGCCTT TCGTTTTATT TGATGCCTGG
      481 CAGTTCCCTA CTCTCGCGTT AACGCTAGCA TGGATGTTTT CCCAGTCACG ACGTTGTAAA
      541 ACGACGGCCA GTCTTAAGCT CGGGCCCTGC AGCTCTAGAG CTCGAATTCG GGAGGCGTTC
      601 GGGCCACAGC GGacacgcag gtgcgcaacg caattaatgt gagttagctc actcattagg
      661 caccccaggc tttacacttt atgcttccgg ctcgtatgtt gtgtggaatt gtgagcggat
      721 aacaatttca cacaggaaac agctatgacc atgattacgc caagcgcgca attaaccctc
      781 actaaaggga acaaaagctg gaggacctcg agggggggcc cggtacccaa ttcgccctat
      841 agtgagtcgt attacgcgcg ctcactggcc gtcgttttac aacgtcgtga ctgggaaaac
      901 cctggcgtta cccaacttaa tcgccttgca gcacatcccc ctttcgccag ctggcgtaat
      961 agcgaagagg cccgcaccga tcgcccttcc caacagttgc gcagcctgaa tggcgaatgg
     1021 acctgccaca GGATCCGGAG CCACGAACTT CTCTCTGTTA AAGCAAGCAG GAGACGTGGA
     1081 AGAAAACCCC GGTCCTatgg tgagcaaggg cgaggagctg ttcaccgggg tggtgcccat
     1141 cctggtcgag ctggacggcg acgtaaacgg ccacaagttc agcgtgtccg gcgagggcga
     1201 gggcgatgcc acctacggca agctgaccct gaagttcatc tgcaccaccg gcaagctgcc
     1261 cgtgccctgg cccaccctcg tgaccaccct gacctacggc gtgcagtgct tcagccgcta
     1321 ccccgaccac atgaagcagc acgacttctt caagtccgcc atgcccgaag gctacgtcca
     1381 ggagcgcacc atcttcttca aggacgacgg caactacaag acccgcgccg aggtgaagtt
     1441 cgagggcgac accctggtga accgcatcga gctgaagggc atcgacttca aggaggacgg
     1501 caacatcctg gggcacaagc tggagtacaa ctacaacagc cacaacgtct atatcatggc
     1561 cgacaagcag aagaacggca tcaaggtgaa cttcaagatc cgccacaaca tcgaggacgg
     1621 cagcgtgcag ctcgccgacc actaccagca gaacaccccc atcggcgacg gccccgtgct
     1681 gctgcccgac aaccactacc tgagcaccca gtccgccctg agcaaagacc ccaacgagaa
     1741 gcgcgatcac atggtcctgc tggagttcgt gaccgccgcc gggatcactc tcggcatgga
     1801 cgagctgtac aagAAGCTGA ACCCTCCTGA TGAGAGTGGC CCCGGCTGCA TGAGCTGCAA
     1861 GTGTGTGCTC TCCTGAGGCG CGCCTCTAGA ACTATAGTGA GTCGTATTAC GTAGATCCAG
     1921 ACATGATAAG ATACATTGAT GAGTTTGGAC AAACCACAAC TAGAATGCAG TGAAAAAAAT
     1981 GCTTTATTTG TGAAATTTGT GATGCTATTG CTTTATTTGT AACCATTATA AGCTGCAATA
     2041 AACAAGTTAA CAACAACAAT TGCATTCATT TTATGTTTCA GGTTCAGGGG GAGGTGTGGG
     2101 AGGTTTTTTC CAACTTTATT ATACAAAGTT GGCATTATAA AAAAGCATTG CTTATCAATT
     2161 TGTTGCAACG AACAGGTCAC TATCAGTCAA AATAAAATCA TTATTTGGAG CTCCATGGcg
     2221 ttgtctagca aggaagtgaa gagctatccg gatatatatg tatgttatca taactgtact
     2281 ggctatgtca ggtggtaatg actgtaacgt tacgttactc gttgtaggca cgacattgaa
     2341 tatgctcttc tCCGCTGTGG CCCGAACGCC TCCCgctagc gatgggatct CGGCCGCGAT
     2401 ATCCCCTATA GTGAGTCGTA TTACATGGTC ATAGCTGTTT CCTGGCAGCT CTGGCCCGTG
     2461 TCTCAAAATC TCTGATGTTA CATTGCACAA GATAAAAATA TATCATCATG AACAATAAAA
     2521 CTGTCTGCTT ACATAAACAG TAATACAAGG GGTGTTATGA GCCATATTCA ACGGGAAACG
     2581 TCGAGGCCGC GATTAAATTC CAACATGGAT GCTGATTTAT ATGGGTATAA ATGGGCTCGC
     2641 GATAATGTCG GGCAATCAGG TGCGACAATC TATCGCTTGT ATGGGAAGCC CGATGCGCCA
     2701 GAGTTGTTTC TGAAACATGG CAAAGGTAGC GTTGCCAATG ATGTTACAGA TGAGATGGTC
     2761 AGACTAAACT GGCTGACGGA ATTTATGCCT CTTCCGACCA TCAAGCATTT TATCCGTACT
     2821 CCTGATGATG CATGGTTACT CACCACTGCG ATCCCCGGAA AAACAGCATT CCAGGTATTA
     2881 GAAGAATATC CTGATTCAGG TGAAAATATT GTTGATGCGC TGGCAGTGTT CCTGCGCCGG
     2941 TTGCATTCGA TTCCTGTTTG TAATTGTCCT TTTAACAGCG ATCGCGTATT TCGTCTCGCT
     3001 CAGGCGCAAT CACGAATGAA TAACGGTTTG GTTGATGCGA GTGATTTTGA TGACGAGCGT
     3061 AATGGCTGGC CTGTTGAACA AGTCTGGAAA GAAATGCATA AACTTTTGCC ATTCTCACCG
     3121 GATTCAGTCG TCACTCATGG TGATTTCTCA CTTGATAACC TTATTTTTGA CGAGGGGAAA
     3181 TTAATAGGTT GTATTGATGT TGGACGAGTC GGAATCGCAG ACCGATACCA GGATCTTGCC
     3241 ATCCTATGGA ACTGCCTCGG TGAGTTTTCT CCTTCATTAC AGAAACGGCT TTTTCAAAAA
     3301 TATGGTATTG ATAATCCTGA TATGAATAAA TTGCAGTTTC ATTTGATGCT CGATGAGTTT
     3361 TTCTAATCAG AATTGGTTAA TTGGTTGTAA CACTGGCAGA GCATTACGCT GACTTGACGG
     3421 GACGGCGCAA GCTCATGACC AAAATCCCTT AACGTGAGTT ACGCGTCGTT CCACTGAGCG
     3481 TCAGACCCCG TAGAAAAGAT CAAAGGATCT TCTTGAGATC CTTTTTTTCT GCGCGTAATC
     3541 TGCTGCTTGC AAACAAAAAA ACCACCGCTA CCAGCGGTGG TTTGTTTGCC GGATCAAGAG
     3601 CTACCAACTC TTTTTCCGAA GGTAACTGGC TTCAGCAGAG CGCAGATACC AAATACTGTC
     3661 CTTCTAGTGT AGCCGTAGTT AGGCCACCAC TTCAAGAACT CTGTAGCACC GCCTACATAC
     3721 CTCGCTCTGC TAATCCTGTT ACCAGTGGCT GCTGCCAGTG GCGATAAGTC GTGTCTTACC
     3781 GGGTTGGACT CAAGACGATA GTTACCGGAT AAGGCGCAGC GGTCGGGCTG AACGGGGGGT
     3841 TCGTGCACAC AGCCCAGCTT GGAGCGAACG ACCTACACCG AACTGAGATA CCTACAGCGT
     3901 GAGCATTGAG AAAGCGCCAC GCTTCCCGAA GGGAGAAAGG CGGACAGGTA TCCGGTAAGC
     3961 GGCAGGGTCG GAACAGGAGA GCGCACGAGG GAGCTTCCAG GGGGAAACGC CTGGTATCTT
     4021 TATAGTCCTG TCGGGTTTCG CCACCTCTGA CTTGAGCGTC GATTTTTGTG ATGCTCGTCA
     4081 GGGGGGCGGA GCCTATGGAA AAACGCCAGC AACGCGGCCT TTTTACGGTT CCTGGCCTTT
     4141 TGCTGGCCTT TTGCTCACAT GTTC
//
