>Addgene plasmid #117815 | pGTag-eGFP-CAAX-SV40 | addgene full sequence | sequence record 227720 | Addgene NGS Result
TTTCCTGCGTTATCCCCTGATTCTGTGGATAACCGTATTACCGCCTTTGAGTGAGCTGATACCGCTCGCC
GCAGCCGAACGACCGAGCGCAGCGAGTCAGTGAGCGAGGAAGCGGATGTGCGCCCAATACGCAAACCGCC
TCTCCCCGCGCGTTGGCCGATTCATTAATGCAGCTGGCACGACAGGTTTCCCGACTGGAAAGCGGGCAGT
GAGCGCAACGCAATTAATACGCGTACCGCTAGCCAGGAAGAGTTTGTAGAAACGCAAAAAGGCCATCCGT
CAGGATGGCCTTCTGCTTAGTTTGATGCCTGGCAGTTTATGGCGGGCGTCCTGCCCGCCACCCTCCGGGC
CGTTGCTTCACAACGTTCAAATCCGCTCCCGGCGGATTTGTCCTACTCAGGAGAGCGTTCACCGACAAAC
AACAGATAAAACGAAAGGCCCAGTCTTCCGACTGAGCCTTTCGTTTTATTTGATGCCTGGCAGTTCCCTA
CTCTCGCGTTAACGCTAGCATGGATGTTTTCCCAGTCACGACGTTGTAAAACGACGGCCAGTCTTAAGCT
CGGGCCCTGCAGCTCTAGAGCTCGAATTCGGGAGGCGTTCGGGCCACAGCGGACACGCAGGTGCGCAACG
CAATTAATGTGAGTTAGCTCACTCATTAGGCACCCCAGGCTTTACACTTTATGCTTCCGGCTCGTATGTT
GTGTGGAATTGTGAGCGGATAACAATTTCACACAGGAAACAGCTATGACCATGATTACGCCAAGCGCGCA
ATTAACCCTCACTAAAGGGAACAAAAGCTGGAGGACCTCGAGGGGGGGCCCGGTACCCAATTCGCCCTAT
AGTGAGTCGTATTACGCGCGCTCACTGGCCGTCGTTTTACAACGTCGTGACTGGGAAAACCCTGGCGTTA
CCCAACTTAATCGCCTTGCAGCACATCCCCCTTTCGCCAGCTGGCGTAATAGCGAAGAGGCCCGCACCGA
TCGCCCTTCCCAACAGTTGCGCAGCCTGAATGGCGAATGGACCTGCCACAGGATCCGGAGCCACGAACTT
CTCTCTGTTAAAGCAAGCAGGAGACGTGGAAGAAAACCCCGGTCCTATGGTGAGCAAGGGCGAGGAGCTG
TTCACCGGGGTGGTGCCCATCCTGGTCGAGCTGGACGGCGACGTAAACGGCCACAAGTTCAGCGTGTCCG
GCGAGGGCGAGGGCGATGCCACCTACGGCAAGCTGACCCTGAAGTTCATCTGCACCACCGGCAAGCTGCC
CGTGCCCTGGCCCACCCTCGTGACCACCCTGACCTACGGCGTGCAGTGCTTCAGCCGCTACCCCGACCAC
ATGAAGCAGCACGACTTCTTCAAGTCCGCCATGCCCGAAGGCTACGTCCAGGAGCGCACCATCTTCTTCA
AGGACGACGGCAACTACAAGACCCGCGCCGAGGTGAAGTTCGAGGGCGACACCCTGGTGAACCGCATCGA
GCTGAAGGGCATCGACTTCAAGGAGGACGGCAACATCCTGGGGCACAAGCTGGAGTACAACTACAACAGC
CACAACGTCTATATCATGGCCGACAAGCAGAAGAACGGCATCAAGGTGAACTTCAAGATCCGCCACAACA
TCGAGGACGGCAGCGTGCAGCTCGCCGACCACTACCAGCAGAACACCCCCATCGGCGACGGCCCCGTGCT
GCTGCCCGACAACCACTACCTGAGCACCCAGTCCGCCCTGAGCAAAGACCCCAACGAGAAGCGCGATCAC
ATGGTCCTGCTGGAGTTCGTGACCGCCGCCGGGATCACTCTCGGCATGGACGAGCTGTACAAGAAGCTGA
ACCCTCCTGATGAGAGTGGCCCCGGCTGCATGAGCTGCAAGTGTGTGCTCTCCTGAGGCGCGCCTCTAGA
ACTATAGTGAGTCGTATTACGTAGATCCAGACATGATAAGATACATTGATGAGTTTGGACAAACCACAAC
TAGAATGCAGTGAAAAAAATGCTTTATTTGTGAAATTTGTGATGCTATTGCTTTATTTGTAACCATTATA
AGCTGCAATAAACAAGTTAACAACAACAATTGCATTCATTTTATGTTTCAGGTTCAGGGGGAGGTGTGGG
AGGTTTTTTCCAACTTTATTATACAAAGTTGGCATTATAAAAAAGCATTGCTTATCAATTTGTTGCAACG
AACAGGTCACTATCAGTCAAAATAAAATCATTATTTGGAGCTCCATGGCGTTGTCTAGCAAGGAAGTGAA
GAGCTATCCGGATATATATGTATGTTATCATAACTGTACTGGCTATGTCAGGTGGTAATGACTGTAACGT
TACGTTACTCGTTGTAGGCACGACATTGAATATGCTCTTCTCCGCTGTGGCCCGAACGCCTCCCGCTAGC
GATGGGATCTCGGCCGCGATATCCCCTATAGTGAGTCGTATTACATGGTCATAGCTGTTTCCTGGCAGCT
CTGGCCCGTGTCTCAAAATCTCTGATGTTACATTGCACAAGATAAAAATATATCATCATGAACAATAAAA
CTGTCTGCTTACATAAACAGTAATACAAGGGGTGTTATGAGCCATATTCAACGGGAAACGTCGAGGCCGC
GATTAAATTCCAACATGGATGCTGATTTATATGGGTATAAATGGGCTCGCGATAATGTCGGGCAATCAGG
TGCGACAATCTATCGCTTGTATGGGAAGCCCGATGCGCCAGAGTTGTTTCTGAAACATGGCAAAGGTAGC
GTTGCCAATGATGTTACAGATGAGATGGTCAGACTAAACTGGCTGACGGAATTTATGCCTCTTCCGACCA
TCAAGCATTTTATCCGTACTCCTGATGATGCATGGTTACTCACCACTGCGATCCCCGGAAAAACAGCATT
CCAGGTATTAGAAGAATATCCTGATTCAGGTGAAAATATTGTTGATGCGCTGGCAGTGTTCCTGCGCCGG
TTGCATTCGATTCCTGTTTGTAATTGTCCTTTTAACAGCGATCGCGTATTTCGTCTCGCTCAGGCGCAAT
CACGAATGAATAACGGTTTGGTTGATGCGAGTGATTTTGATGACGAGCGTAATGGCTGGCCTGTTGAACA
AGTCTGGAAAGAAATGCATAAACTTTTGCCATTCTCACCGGATTCAGTCGTCACTCATGGTGATTTCTCA
CTTGATAACCTTATTTTTGACGAGGGGAAATTAATAGGTTGTATTGATGTTGGACGAGTCGGAATCGCAG
ACCGATACCAGGATCTTGCCATCCTATGGAACTGCCTCGGTGAGTTTTCTCCTTCATTACAGAAACGGCT
TTTTCAAAAATATGGTATTGATAATCCTGATATGAATAAATTGCAGTTTCATTTGATGCTCGATGAGTTT
TTCTAATCAGAATTGGTTAATTGGTTGTAACACTGGCAGAGCATTACGCTGACTTGACGGGACGGCGCAA
GCTCATGACCAAAATCCCTTAACGTGAGTTACGCGTCGTTCCACTGAGCGTCAGACCCCGTAGAAAAGAT
CAAAGGATCTTCTTGAGATCCTTTTTTTCTGCGCGTAATCTGCTGCTTGCAAACAAAAAAACCACCGCTA
CCAGCGGTGGTTTGTTTGCCGGATCAAGAGCTACCAACTCTTTTTCCGAAGGTAACTGGCTTCAGCAGAG
CGCAGATACCAAATACTGTTCTTCTAGTGTAGCCGTAGTTAGGCCACCACTTCAAGAACTCTGTAGCACC
GCCTACATACCTCGCTCTGCTAATCCTGTTACCAGTGGCTGCTGCCAGTGGCGATAAGTCGTGTCTTACC
GGGTTGGACTCAAGACGATAGTTACCGGATAAGGCGCAGCGGTCGGGCTGAACGGGGGGTTCGTGCACAC
AGCCCAGCTTGGAGCGAACGACCTACACCGAACTGAGATACCTACAGCGTGAGCTATGAGAAAGCGCCAC
GCTTCCCGAAGGGAGAAAGGCGGACAGGTATCCGGTAAGCGGCAGGGTCGGAACAGGAGAGCGCACGAGG
GAGCTTCCAGGGGGAAACGCCTGGTATCTTTATAGTCCTGTCGGGTTTCGCCACCTCTGACTTGAGCGTC
GATTTTTGTGATGCTCGTCAGGGGGGCGGAGCCTATGGAAAAACGCCAGCAACGCGGCCTTTTTACGGTT
CCTGGCCTTTTGCTGGCCTTTTGCTCACATGTTC
Features (pLannotate 1.2.2; 21 found; start..end, strand, type, name):
    120..212     +  CDS            lacI (fragment): lac repressor; lacI; The lac repressor binds to the lac operator to inhibit transcription in E. coli. This inhibition can be relieved by adding lactose or isopropyl-β-D-thiogalactopyranoside (IPTG).
    267..294     -  terminator     rrnB T2 terminator: transcription terminator T2 from the E. coli rrnB gene
    426..469     +  terminator     rrnB T1 terminator: Escherichia coli rrnB; transcription terminator T1 from the E. coli rrnB gene
    516..552     -  CDS            lacZα (fragment): LacZα fragment of β-galactosidase; lacZ fragment
    635..656     +  protein_bind   CAP binding site: CAP binding activates transcription in the presence of cAMP. E. coli catabolite activator protein
    671..701     +  promoter       lac promoter: promoter for the E. coli lac operon
    709..725     +  protein_bind   lac operator: The lac repressor binds to the lac operator to inhibit transcription in E. coli. This inhibition can be relieved by adding lactose or isopropyl-β-D-thiogalactopyranoside (IPTG). lac repressor encoded by lacI
    770..788     +  promoter       T3 promoter: promoter for bacteriophage T3 RNA polymerase
    804..827     +  misc_feature   MCS (fragment): pBluescript multiple cloning site
    836..854     -  promoter       T7 promoter: promoter for bacteriophage T7 RNA polymerase
    862..1017    +  CDS            lacZα (fragment): LacZα fragment of β-galactosidase; lacZ fragment
   1040..1096    +  CDS            P2A: 2A peptide from porcine teschovirus-1 polyprotein Eukaryotic ribosomes fail to insert a peptide bond between the Gly and Pro residues, yielding separate polypeptides.
   1097..1813    +  CDS            EGFP: EGFP is a basic (constitutively fluorescent) green fluorescent protein published in 1996, derived from Aequorea victoria. It is reported to be a rapidly-maturing weak dimer with moderate acid sensitivity.
   1813..1876    +  CDS            H-Ras (fragment): human small GTPase proto-oncoprotein
   1892..1909    -  promoter       T7 promoter (fragment): promoter for bacteriophage T7 RNA polymerase
   1914..2048    -  polyA_signal   SV40 poly(A) signal: SV40 polyadenylation signal
   2111..2131    -  protein_bind   attB3: mutant version of attB; core recombination site for the Gateway® BP reaction BP Clonase™
   2122..2207    -  protein_bind   attL1 (fragment): mutant version of attL; recombination site for the Gateway® LR reaction LR Clonase™
   2405..2423    -  promoter       T7 promoter: promoter for bacteriophage T7 RNA polymerase
   2557..3366    +  CDS            KanR: aminoglycoside phosphotransferase; aph(3')-Ia; confers resistance to kanamycin in bacteria or G418 (Geneticin®) in eukaryotes
   3513..4101    +  rep_origin     ori: high-copy-number ColE1/pMB1/pBR322/pUC origin of replication
