[The description below was written by a language model from this plasmid's Addgene catalogue record, the feature table of its GenBank file and pLannotate feature annotations shown in this document.]
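Description:
pGTag-eGFP-CAAX-SV40 is a 4.2 kb bacterial donor plasmid built on the pK backbone for GeneWeld, a CRISPR-directed method that integrates a cargo cassette precisely into a chosen genomic locus using short homology arms. It is not an expression vector in its own right: the cargo carries no eukaryotic promoter and is meant to be captured in frame by the targeted gene. The record lists zebrafish and human cells as the intended systems, and the depositor notes that it may work in other species. The plasmid is maintained in E. coli at high copy through a pUC-type origin and is selected with kanamycin (KanR, an aminoglycoside phosphotransferase). rrnB T1 and T2 terminators lie upstream of the cassette, and M13 primer sites flank it.

The cargo begins with a porcine teschovirus 2A peptide, followed by eGFP fused at its C terminus to the CAAX box of Harvey Ras. It ends with an SV40 late polyadenylation signal. After in-frame integration, the 2A sequence separates the reporter from the endogenous protein fragment, and the CAAX motif targets GFP to the membrane. The cassette is bracketed by 5′ and 3′ universal guide RNA target sites with PAMs, so Cas9 can cut the donor in vivo and expose the homology arms.

The arms are cloned at two type IIS sites. On the 5′ side, a pair of BfuAI sites encloses a lac promoter–lacZα stuffer, which would allow blue/white screening when it is replaced. On the 3′ side, a pair of BspQI sites flanks a carp β-actin intron filler. A leftover Gateway attL3 site sits downstream of the polyA signal.
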