Addgene plasmid #117815: pGTag-eGFP-CAAX-SV40
Purpose: Donor for precise CRISPR directed genomic integration using the GeneWeld method
Depositing lab: Jeffrey Essner. Depositing organization: Iowa State University. Publication: Efficient targeted integration directed by short homology in zebrafish and mammalian cells. Wierson WA, Welker JM, Almeida MP, Mann CM, Webster DA, Torrie ME, Weiss TJ, Kambakam S, Vollbrecht MK, Lan M, McKeighan KC, Levey J, Ming Z, Wehmeier A, Mikelson CS, Haltom JA, Kwan KM, Chien CB, Balciunas D, Ekker SC, Clark KJ, Webber BR, Moriarity BS, Solin SL, Carlson DF, Dobbs DL, McGrail M, Essner J. Elife. 2020 May 15;9. pii: 53968. doi: 10.7554/eLife.53968. PubMed 32412410.
Backbone
  Vector backbone: pK
  Backbone manufacturer: Karl J. Clark
  Backbone size w/o insert (bp): 2958
  Vector type: Synthetic Biology
Growth in bacteria
  Bacterial resistance: Kanamycin, 50 μg/mL
  Growth temperature: 30°C
  Growth strain: NEB Stable
  Copy number: High Copy
Gene/Insert
  Gene/Insert name: eGFP (alt name: GFP)
  Species: H. sapiens (human), D. rerio (zebrafish)
  Insert size (bp): 1206
  Tag / fusion protein: CAAX (C terminal on insert)
  Cloning method: Gibson Cloning
  Sequencing primers: 5′ GCATGGATGTTTTCCCAGTC; 3′ atggctcataacaccccttg
Terms and licenses: Academic/Nonprofit Terms; Industry Terms: Not Available to Industry
Depositor comments: Online tools and cloning help available at <www.genesculpt.org/gtaghd/>. May work in additional species beyond those listed. Please visit https://www.biorxiv.org/content/10.1101/431627v2 for bioRxiv preprint.
How to cite: pGTag-eGFP-CAAX-SV40 was a gift from Jeffrey Essner (Addgene plasmid # 117815 ; http://n2t.net/addgene:117815 ; RRID:Addgene_117815)
