>Addgene plasmid #117815 | pGTag-eGFP-CAAX-SV40 | depositor partial sequence | sequence record 222438 | Backbone
TGAAGAGCTATCCGGATATATATGTATGTTATCATAACTGTACTGGCTATGTCAGGTGGTAATGACTGTA
ACGTTACGTTACTCGTTGTAGGCACGACATTGAATATGCTCTTCTCCGCTGTGGCCCGAACGCCTCCCGC
TAGCGATGGGATCTCGGCCGCGATATCCCCTATAGTGAGTCGTATTACATGGTCATAGCTGTTTCCTGGC
AGCTCTGGCCCGTGTCTCAAAATCTCTGATGTTACATTGCACAAGATAAAAATATATCATCATGAACAAT
AAAACTGTCTGCTTACATAAACAGTAATACAAGGGGTGTTATGAGCCATATTCAACGGGAAACGTCGAGG
CCGCGATTAAATTCCAACATGGATGCTGATTTATATGGGTATAAATGGGCTCGCGATAATGTCGGGCAAT
CAGGTGCGACAATCTATCGCTTGTATGGGAAGCCCGATGCGCCAGAGTTGTTTCTGAAACATGGCAAAGG
TAGCGTTGCCAATGATGTTACAGATGAGATGGTCAGACTAAACTGGCTGACGGAATTTATGCCTCTTCCG
ACCATCAAGCATTTTATCCGTACTCCTGATGATGCATGGTTACTCACCACTGCGATCCCCGGAAAAACAG
CATTCCAGGTATTAGAAGAATATCCTGATTCAGGTGAAAATATTGTTGATGCGCTGGCAGTGTTCCTGCG
CCGGTTGCATTCGATTCCTGTTTGTAATTGTCCTTTTAACAGCGATCGCGTATTTCGTCTCGCTCAGGCG
CAATCACGAATGAATAACGGTTTGGTTGATGCGAGTGATTTTGATGACGAGCGTAATGGCTGGCCTGTTG
AACAAGTCTGGAAAGAAATGCATAAACTTTTGCCATTCTCACCGGATTCAGTCGTCACTCATGGTGATTT
CTCACTTGATAACCTTATTTTTGACGAGGGGAAATTAATAGGTTGTATTGATGTTGGACGAGTCGGAATC
GCAGACCGATACCAGGATCTTGCCATCCTATGGAACTGCCTCGGTGAGTTTTCTCCTTCATTACAGAAAC
GGCTTTTTCAAAAATATGGTATTGATAATCCTGATATGAATAAATTGCAGTTTCATTTGATGCTCGATGA
GTTTTTCTAATCAGAATTGGTTAATTGGTTGTAACACTGGCAGAGCATTACGCTGACTTGACGGGACGGC
GCAAGCTCATGACCAAAATCCCTTAACGTGAGTTACGCGTCGTTCCACTGAGCGTCAGACCCCGTAGAAA
AGATCAAAGGATCTTCTTGAGATCCTTTTTTTCTGCGCGTAATCTGCTGCTTGCAAACAAAAAAACCACC
GCTACCAGCGGTGGTTTGTTTGCCGGATCAAGAGCTACCAACTCTTTTTCCGAAGGTAACTGGCTTCAGC
AGAGCGCAGATACCAAATACTGTCCTTCTAGTGTAGCCGTAGTTAGGCCACCACTTCAAGAACTCTGTAG
CACCGCCTACATACCTCGCTCTGCTAATCCTGTTACCAGTGGCTGCTGCCAGTGGCGATAAGTCGTGTCT
TACCGGGTTGGACTCAAGACGATAGTTACCGGATAAGGCGCAGCGGTCGGGCTGAACGGGGGGTTCGTGC
ACACAGCCCAGCTTGGAGCGAACGACCTACACCGAACTGAGATACCTACAGCGTGAGCATTGAGAAAGCG
CCACGCTTCCCGAAGGGAGAAAGGCGGACAGGTATCCGGTAAGCGGCAGGGTCGGAACAGGAGAGCGCAC
GAGGGAGCTTCCAGGGGGAAACGCCTGGTATCTTTATAGTCCTGTCGGGTTTCGCCACCTCTGACTTGAG
CGTCGATTTTTGTGATGCTCGTCAGGGGGGCGGAGCCTATGGAAAAACGCCAGCAACGCGGCCTTTTTAC
GGTTCCTGGCCTTTTGCTGGCCTTTTGCTCACATGTTCTTTCCTGCGTTATCCCCTGATTCTGTGGATAA
CCGTATTACCGCCTTTGAGTGAGCTGATACCGCTCGCCGCAGCCGAACGACCGAGCGCAGCGAGTCAGTG
AGCGAGGAAGCGGATGTGCGCCCAATACGCAAACCGCCTCTCCCCGCGCGTTGGCCGATTCATTAATGCA
GCTGGCACGACAGGTTTCCCGACTGGAAAGCGGGCAGTGAGCGCAACGCAATTAATACGCGTACCGCTAG
CCAGGAAGAGTTTGTAGAAACGCAAAAAGGCCATCCGTCAGGATGGCCTTCTGCTTAGTTTGATGCCTGG
CAGTTTATGGCGGGCGTCCTGCCCGCCACCCTCCGGGCCGTTGCTTCACAACGTTCAAATCCGCTCCCGG
CGGATTTGTCCTACTCAGGAGAGCGTTCACCGACAAACAACAGATAAAACGAAAGGCCCAGTCTTCCGAC
TGAGCCTTTCGTTTTATTTGATGCCTGGCAGTTCCCTACTCTCGCGTTAACGCTAGCATGGATGTTTTCC
CAGTCACGACGTTGTAAAACGACGGCCAGTCTTAAGCTCGGGCCCTGCAGCTCTAGAGCTCGAATTCGGG
AGGCGTTCGGGCCACAGCGGACACGCAGGTGCGCAACGCAATTAATGTGAGTTAGCTCACTCATTAGGCA
CCCCAGGCTTTACACTTTATGCTTCCGGCTCGTATGTTGTGTGGAATTGTGAGCGGATAACAATTTCACA
CAGGAAACAGCTATGACCATGATTACGCCAAGCGCGCAATTAACCCTCACTAAAGGGAACAAAAGCTGGA
GGACCTCGAGGGGGGGCCCGGTACCCAATTCGCCCTATAGTGAGTCGTATTACGCGCGCTCACTGGCCGT
CGTTTTACAACGTCGTGACTGGGAAAACCCTGGCGTTACCCAACTTAATCGCCTTGCAGCACATCCCCCT
TTCGCCAGCTGGCGTAATAGCGAAGAGGCCCGCACCGATCGCCCTTCCCAACAGTTGCGCAGCCTGAATG
GCGAATGGACCTGCCACA
