>Addgene plasmid #117815 | pGTag-eGFP-CAAX-SV40 | depositor partial sequence | sequence record 222439 | Insert
GGATCCGGAGCCACGAACTTCTCTCTGTTAAAGCAAGCAGGAGACGTGGAAGAAAACCCCGGTCCTATGG
TGAGCAAGGGCGAGGAGCTGTTCACCGGGGTGGTGCCCATCCTGGTCGAGCTGGACGGCGACGTAAACGG
CCACAAGTTCAGCGTGTCCGGCGAGGGCGAGGGCGATGCCACCTACGGCAAGCTGACCCTGAAGTTCATC
TGCACCACCGGCAAGCTGCCCGTGCCCTGGCCCACCCTCGTGACCACCCTGACCTACGGCGTGCAGTGCT
TCAGCCGCTACCCCGACCACATGAAGCAGCACGACTTCTTCAAGTCCGCCATGCCCGAAGGCTACGTCCA
GGAGCGCACCATCTTCTTCAAGGACGACGGCAACTACAAGACCCGCGCCGAGGTGAAGTTCGAGGGCGAC
ACCCTGGTGAACCGCATCGAGCTGAAGGGCATCGACTTCAAGGAGGACGGCAACATCCTGGGGCACAAGC
TGGAGTACAACTACAACAGCCACAACGTCTATATCATGGCCGACAAGCAGAAGAACGGCATCAAGGTGAA
CTTCAAGATCCGCCACAACATCGAGGACGGCAGCGTGCAGCTCGCCGACCACTACCAGCAGAACACCCCC
ATCGGCGACGGCCCCGTGCTGCTGCCCGACAACCACTACCTGAGCACCCAGTCCGCCCTGAGCAAAGACC
CCAACGAGAAGCGCGATCACATGGTCCTGCTGGAGTTCGTGACCGCCGCCGGGATCACTCTCGGCATGGA
CGAGCTGTACAAGAAGCTGAACCCTCCTGATGAGAGTGGCCCCGGCTGCATGAGCTGCAAGTGTGTGCTC
TCCTGAGGCGCGCCTCTAGAACTATAGTGAGTCGTATTACGTAGATCCAGACATGATAAGATACATTGAT
GAGTTTGGACAAACCACAACTAGAATGCAGTGAAAAAAATGCTTTATTTGTGAAATTTGTGATGCTATTG
CTTTATTTGTAACCATTATAAGCTGCAATAAACAAGTTAACAACAACAATTGCATTCATTTTATGTTTCA
GGTTCAGGGGGAGGTGTGGGAGGTTTTTTCCAACTTTATTATACAAAGTTGGCATTATAAAAAAGCATTG
CTTATCAATTTGTTGCAACGAACAGGTCACTATCAGTCAAAATAAAATCATTATTTGGAGCTCCATGGCG
TTGTCTAGCAAGGAAG
